Addgene plasmid #61811: pcDNA 5/FR/TO-Ubl4A K48R
Purpose: express C-terminal Ubl4A K48R, for making the stable cell line
Depositing lab: Yihong Ye. Depositing organization: National Institute of Diabetes & Digestive & Kidney Diseases (NIDDK). Publication: USP13 antagonizes gp78 to maintain functionality of a chaperone in ER-associated degradation. Liu Y, Soetandyo N, Lee JG, Liu L, Xu Y, Clemons WM Jr, Ye Y. Elife. 2014;3:e01369. doi: 10.7554/eLife.01369. Epub 2014 Jan 14. PubMed 24424410.
Backbone
  Vector backbone: pc DNA 5/FR/TO
  Backbone manufacturer: Invitrogen
  Backbone size w/o insert (bp): 5070
  Total vector size (bp): 5661
  Vector type: Mammalian Expression
  Selectable markers: Hygromycin
Growth in bacteria
  Bacterial resistance: Ampicillin, 100 μg/mL
  Growth temperature: 37°C
  Growth strain: Top10
  Copy number: High Copy
Gene/Insert
  Gene/Insert name: UBL4A (alt names: ubiquitin-like 4A,; GDX; G6PD; GET5; MDY2; UBL4; TMA24; DX254E; DXS254E)
  Species: H. sapiens (human)
  Insert size (bp): 591
  Mutation: K48R
  GenBank ID: NM_014235.4
  Entrez Gene: UBL4A (a.k.a. DX254E, DXS254E, G6PD, GDX, GET5, MDY2, TMA24, UBL4)
  Promoter: CMV
  Tag / fusion protein: FLAG (C terminal on insert)
  Cloning method: Restriction Enzyme; 5′ cloning site HindIII (not destroyed); 3′ cloning site BamHI (not destroyed)
  Sequencing primers: 5′ TAATACGACTCACTATAGGG; 3′ TAGAAGGCACAGTCGAGG
Terms and licenses: Academic/Nonprofit Terms; Industry Terms: Not Available to Industry
How to cite: pcDNA 5/FR/TO-Ubl4A K48R was a gift from Yihong Ye (Addgene plasmid # 61811 ; http://n2t.net/addgene:61811 ; RRID:Addgene_61811)
