[The description below was written by a language model from this plasmid's Addgene catalogue record.]
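Description:
pcDNA 5/FR/TO-Ubl4A K48R is a mammalian expression plasmid of about 5.7 kb built on the Invitrogen backbone recorded as "pc DNA 5/FR/TO", a name that appears to correspond to the commercial pcDNA5/FRT/TO vector. It is propagated in E. coli as a high-copy plasmid under ampicillin selection, and it carries hygromycin resistance as the selectable marker for mammalian cells. No feature table accompanies the record, so individual backbone elements are not itemised. If the backbone is indeed pcDNA5/FRT/TO, it would be expected to carry an FRT site for Flp recombinase-mediated integration at a defined genomic locus in a matching host cell line, and tetracycline operator sequences that make the CMV promoter inducible in cells expressing the Tet repressor. These points follow from the vector name rather than from annotated features.

The payload is a 591 bp insert encoding human UBL4A (ubiquitin-like 4A, also known as GDX or GET5), cloned between HindIII and BamHI sites that both remain intact. Expression is driven by the CMV promoter, and the protein carries a C-terminal FLAG tag for detection and immunoprecipitation. The insert bears a K48R substitution, replacing lysine 48 with arginine, a conservative change that removes a potential ubiquitin attachment site while preserving the positive charge. The stated purpose is to express this tagged mutant for generating a stable cell line. The associated study concerns the interplay of the deubiquitinase USP13 and the ubiquitin ligase gp78 in maintaining a chaperone involved in ER-associated degradation, which fits use of the mutant to examine how modification at this residue affects UBL4A function.
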