>Addgene plasmid #61811 | pcDNA 5/FR/TO-Ubl4A K48R | depositor partial sequence | sequence record 101099 | Ubl4A coding sequence K48R plus FLAG
AAGCTTGCCGCCGCGATCGCCATGCAGCTGACGGTGAAGGCGCTGCAGGGCCGCGAGTGCAGCCTGCAGG
TGCCAGAGGACGAGCTGGTGTCCACGCTGAAGCAGCTGGTCTCCGAGAAGCTGAACGTCCCAGTGCGCCA
GCAGCGGCTGCTGTTCAAGGGCAGGGCCCTGGCAGATGGGAAACGACTCTCGGATTATAGCATCGGGCCC
AACTCCAAGCTCAACCTAGTGGTCAAACCCCTGGAGAAGGTGCTACTAGAAGAAGGCGAGGCCCAGAGGC
TGGCCGACTCCCCACCCCCGCAGGTCTGGCAGCTGATCTCCAAAGTCTTGGCCCGCCACTTCAGTGCGGC
AGATGCCAGCAGGGTCCTGGAACAGCTACAGAGGGATTACGAGAGGTCCCTGAGTCGCCTGACGCTGGAC
GACATCGAACGGTTGGCCAGCCGCTTCCTGCACCCTGAAGTGACTGAGACAATGGAGAAGGGCTTCTCCA
AAACGCGTACGCGGCCGCTCGAGCAGAAACTCATCTCAGAAGAGGATCTGGCAGCAAATGATATCCTGGA
TTACAAGGATGACGACGATAAGTAGGGATCC
