>Addgene plasmid #61811 | pcDNA 5/FR/TO-Ubl4A K48R | addgene partial sequence | sequence record 103762 | CMV-F 5'-CGCAAATGGGCGGTAGGCGTG-3'
TATCAGTGATAGAGATCTCCCTATCAGTGATAGAGATCGTCGACGAGCTCGTTTAGTGAACCGTCAGATC
GCCTGGAGACGCCATCCACGCTGTTTTGACCTCCATAGAAGACACCGGGACCGATCCAGCCTCCGGACTC
TAGCGTTTAAACTTAAGCTTGCCGCCATGCAGCTGACGGTGAAGGCGCTGCAGGGCCGCGAGTGCAGCCT
GCAGGTGCCAGAGGACGAGCTGGTGTCCACGCTGAAGCAGCTGGTCTCCGAGAAGCTGAACGTCCCAGTG
CGCCAGCAGCGGCTGCTGTTCAAGGGCAGGGCCCTGGCAGATGGGAAACGACTCTCGGATTATAGCATCG
GGCCCAACTCCAAGCTCAACCTAGTGGTCAAACCCCTGGAGAAGGTGCTACTAGAAGAAGGCGAGGCCCA
GAGGCTGGCCGACTCCCCACCCCCGCAGGTCTGGCAGCTGATCTCCAAAGTCTTGGCCCGCCACTTCAGT
GCGGCAGATGCCAGCAGGGTCCTGGAACAGCTACAGAGGGATTACGAGAGGTCCCTGAGTCGCCTGACGC
TGGACGACATCGAACGGTTGGCCAGCCGCTTCCTGCACCCTGAAGTGACTGAGACAATGGAGAAGGGCTT
CTCCAAAACGCGTACGCGGCCGCTCGAGCAGAAACTCATCTCAGAAGAGGATCTGGCAGCAAATGATATC
CTGGATTACAAGGATGACGACGATAAGTAGGGATCCACTAGTCCAGTGTGGTGGAATTCTGCAGATATCC
AGCACAGTGGCGGCCGCTCGAGTCTAGAGGGCCCGTTTAAACCCGCTGATCAGCCTCGACTGTGCCTTCT
AGTTGCCAGCCATCTGTTGTT
