>Addgene plasmid #61811 | pcDNA 5/FR/TO-Ubl4A K48R | addgene partial sequence | sequence record 103876 | Hygro-R 5'-tatccacgccctcctacatc-3'
CGAGAGCTGCATCAGGTCGGAGACGCTGTCGAACTTTTCGATCAGAAACTTCTCGACAGACGTCGCGGTG
AGTTCAGGCTTTTTGGCCAAGGAAGTTCCTATACTTTCTAGAGAATAGGAACTTCGGAATAGGAACTTCT
AGGTACGTGAACCATCACCCT
[91 nt withheld, positions 162-252]
G
[124 nt withheld, positions 254-377]
GGGGATACCCCCTAGAGCCCCAGCTGGTTCTTTCCGCCTCAGAAGCCATAGAGCCCACCGCATCCCCAGC
ATGCCTGCTATTGTCTTCCCAATCCTCCCCCTTGCTGTCCTGCCCCACCCCACCCCCCAGAATAGAATGA
CACCTACTCAGACAATGCGATGCAATTTCCTCATTTTATTAGGAAAGGACAGTGGGAGTGGCACCTTCCA
GGGTCAAGGAAGGCACGGGGGAGGGGCAAACAACAGATGGCTGGCAACTAGAAGGCACAGTCGAGGCTGA
TCAGCGGGTTTAAACGGGCCCTCTAGACTCGAGCGGCCGCCACTGTGCTGGATATCTGCAGAATTCCACC
ACACTGGACTAGTGGATCCCTACTTATCGTCGTCATCCTTGTAATCCAGGATATCATTTGCTGCCAGATC
CTCTTCTGAGATGAGTTTCTGCTCGAGCGGCCGCGTACGCGTTTTGGAG
